Addgene plasmid #51839: pLPC-Flag-CHES1L-dC
Purpose: Flag-CHES1L mutant lacking the C-terminal and NLS domains
Depositing lab: Gerardo Ferbeyre. Depositing organization: University of Montreal. Publication: CHES1/FOXN3 regulates cell proliferation by repressing PIM2 and protein biosynthesis. Huot G, Vernier M, Bourdeau V, Doucet L, Saint-Germain E, Gaumont-Leclerc MF, Moro A, Ferbeyre G. Mol Biol Cell. 2014 Mar;25(5):554-65. doi: 10.1091/mbc.E13-02-0110. Epub 2014 Jan 8. PubMed 24403608.
Backbone
  Vector backbone: pLPC
  Vector type: Retroviral
  Selectable markers: Puromycin
Growth in bacteria
  Bacterial resistance: Ampicillin, 100 μg/mL
  Growth temperature: 37°C
  Growth strain: Top10
  Copy number: High Copy
Gene/Insert
  Gene/Insert name: CHES1 (alt name: FOXN3)
  Species: H. sapiens (human)
  Mutation: contains CHES1 amino acids 1-205
  Entrez Gene: FOXN3 (a.k.a. C14orf116, CHES1, PRO1635)
  Tag / fusion protein: Flag (N terminal on insert)
Terms and licenses: Academic/Nonprofit Terms; Industry Terms: Not Available to Industry
How to cite: pLPC-Flag-CHES1L-dC was a gift from Gerardo Ferbeyre (Addgene plasmid # 51839 ; http://n2t.net/addgene:51839 ; RRID:Addgene_51839)
