[The description below was written by a language model from this plasmid's Addgene catalogue record.]
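Description:
pLPC-Flag-CHES1L-dC is a retroviral expression plasmid built on the pLPC backbone and designed to deliver a truncated form of human CHES1 (also known as FOXN3) into mammalian cells. It is maintained in bacteria as a high-copy plasmid under ampicillin selection, and it carries a puromycin resistance marker so that transduced mammalian cells that have stably integrated the provirus can be selected. No feature table accompanies the record, so the promoter driving the insert, the LTRs, the packaging signal and the replication origin are not explicitly documented. As with retroviral transfer vectors in general, it would be expected to rely on packaging functions supplied in trans to produce infectious particles.

The insert encodes amino acids 1-205 of the long CHES1 isoform (CHES1L), with a Flag epitope fused at the N terminus. According to the record, this truncation removes the C-terminal domain and the nuclear localisation signal. The Flag tag allows the mutant protein to be detected or immunoprecipitated with anti-Flag antibodies, independently of endogenous FOXN3.

The construct is a deletion mutant for structure-function analysis, presumably used alongside full-length Flag-CHES1L. It comes from work examining how CHES1/FOXN3 controls cell proliferation through repression of PIM2 and protein biosynthesis. In that setting, stable expression of the dC mutant lets researchers test whether the C-terminal region and nuclear targeting are needed for the protein's localisation and its growth-regulatory and repressive activities.
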