>Addgene plasmid #51839 | pLPC-Flag-CHES1L-dC | addgene partial sequence | sequence record 91890 | CMV-F 5'-CGCAAATGGGCGGTAGGCGTG-3'
TCTCTGGCTAACTAGAGAACCCACTGCTTACTGGCTTATCGAAATTAATACGACTCACTATAGGGAGACC
CAAGCTTGGTACCGAGCTCGGATCCACTAGTAACGGCCGCCAGTGTGCTGGAATTCGCCATGGACTACAA
AGACGATGACGACAAGGGCATGGGTCCAGTCATGCCTCCCAGTAAGAAGCCAGAAAGCTCAGGAATTAGT
GTCTCCAGTGGACTGAGTCAGTGTTACGGGGGCAGCGGTTTCTCCAAGGCCCTTCAGGAAGACGATGACC
TCGACTTTTCTCTGCCTGACATCCGATTAGAAGAGGGGGCCATGGAAGATGAAGAGCTGACCAACCTGAA
CTGGCTGCACGAGAGCAAGAACTTGCTGAAGAGCTTTGGGGAGTCGGTCCTCAGGAGTGTCAGCCCCGTC
CAGGACCTGGACGATGACACCCCCCCATCCCCTGCCCACTCTGACATGCCCTACGATGCCAGGCAGAACC
CCAACTGCAAACCCCCCTACTCCTTCAGCTGCCTCATATTTATGGCCATCGAGGACTCTCCAACCAAGCG
CCTGCCAGTGAAGGATATCTACAACTGGATCTTGGAACATTTTCCGTATTTTGCAAATGCACCTACTGGG
TGGAAAAACTCAGTGAGACACAATTTATCATTGAATAA
