>Addgene plasmid #51839 | pLPC-Flag-CHES1L-dC | addgene partial sequence | sequence record 93060 | pLPC-3 5'-CTTGCCAAACCTACAGGT-3'
AATCTTTTATTTTATCGGCCCTCTAGATGCATGCTCGAGTTACTTTTTCAAAGCCTGAATTAGATTTTGT
CTATACTCTGGGTCTATGCACCACAACGACCCTTTCCCAATACTCTGACTCCTCTCTTTGTCCACTTTCT
TAAAACACTTATTCAATGATAAATTGTGTCTCACTGAGTTTTTCCACCCAGTAGGTGCATTTGCAAAATA
CGGAAAATGTTCCAAGATCCAGTTGTAGATATCCTTCACTGGCAGGCGCTTGGTTGGAGAGTCCTCGATG
GCCATAAATATGAGGCAGCTGAAGGAGTAGGGGGGTTTGCAGTTGGGGTTCTGCCTGGCATCGTAGGGCA
TGTCAGAGTGGGCAGGGGATGGGGGGGTGTCATCGTCCAGGTCCTGGACGGGGCTGACACTCCTGAGGAC
CGACTCCCCAAAGCTCTTCAGCAAGTTCTTGCTCTCGTGCAGCCAGTTCAGGTTGGTCAGCTCTTCATCT
TCCATGGCCCCCTCTTCTAATCGGATGTCAGGCAGAGAAAAGTCGAGGTCATCGTCTTCCTGAAGGGCCT
TGGAGAAACCGCTGCCCCCGTAACACTGACTCAGTCCACTGGAGACACTAATTCCTGAGCTTTCTGGCTT
CTTACTGGGAGGCATGACTGGACCCATGCCCTTGTCGTCATCGTCTTTGTAGTCCATGGCGAATTCCAGC
ACACTGGCGGCCGTTACTAGTGGATCCGAGCTCGGTACCAAGCTTGGGTCTCCCTATAGTGAGTCGTATT
AATTTCGATAAGCCAGTAAGCAGTGGGTTCTCTAGTTAGCCAGAGAGCTCTGCTTATATAGACCTCCCAC
CGTACACGCCTACCGCCCATTTGCGTCAATGGGGCGGAGTTGTTACGACATTTTG
